Addgene plasmid #228465: pBbS5a-OptoCre-REDMAP
Purpose: Light-inducible Cre recombinase split with REDMAP photoreceptors for bacterial expression
Depositing lab: Mary Dunlop. Depositing organization: Boston University Main Campus. Publication: Red Light Responsive Cre Recombinase for Bacterial Optogenetics. Jafarbeglou F, Dunlop MJ. ACS Synth Biol. 2024 Nov 19. doi: 10.1021/acssynbio.4c00388. PubMed 39558834.
Backbone
  Vector backbone: pBbS5a
  Backbone size w/o insert (bp): 4849
  Total vector size (bp): 8650
  Vector type: Bacterial Expression, Cre/Lox
Growth in bacteria
  Bacterial resistance: Ampicillin, 100 μg/mL
  Growth temperature: 37°C
  Growth strain: DH5alpha
  Copy number: Low Copy
Gene/Insert
  Gene/Insert name: OptoCre-REDMAP (alt name: OptoCre-REDMAP)
  Species: Synthetic
  Insert size (bp): 3801
  Promoter: pLacUV5
  Cloning method: Gibson Cloning
  Sequencing primers: 5′ gcgtagaggatcgagatcgtttaggcaccc
Terms and licenses: Academic/Nonprofit Terms; Industry Terms: Not Available to Industry
How to cite: pBbS5a-OptoCre-REDMAP was a gift from Mary Dunlop (Addgene plasmid # 228465 ; http://n2t.net/addgene:228465 ; RRID:Addgene_228465)
