[The description below was written by a language model from this plasmid's Addgene catalogue record and pLannotate feature annotations shown in this document.]
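Description:
pBbS5a-OptoCre-REDMAP is a bacterial expression plasmid of about 8.6 kb built on the pBbS5a backbone and carrying a red-light-responsive split Cre recombinase. It replicates from the low-copy pSC101 origin, which depends on the plasmid-encoded Rep101 (RepA) protein. Selection is by ampicillin through the β-lactamase gene and its native promoter, followed by a lambda t0 terminator. The backbone also carries lacI under its own promoter, supplying the lac repressor in cis. A short tetracycline-resistance gene fragment is annotated upstream of the expression promoter and appears to be a non-functional backbone remnant.

The roughly 3.8 kb synthetic insert is driven by the lacUV5 promoter with a downstream lac operator, so transcription is repressed by LacI and can be relieved with IPTG. The annotated coding features run in one direction. A short N-terminal Cre fragment is followed by Arabidopsis FHY1. Next comes a phytochrome A-type photosensory region, which the annotation tool matched to an oat PHYA entry, and then the larger C-terminal Cre fragment. The cassette ends at the rrnB T1 and T7Te terminators. This layout fits the REDMAP design, in which red light converts phytochrome A to its Pfr form and promotes binding to FHY1, while far-red light reverses the interaction. Fusing each partner to one half of Cre should let illumination bring the halves together and restore recombination at loxP sites. The feature table does not annotate linkers, internal ribosome binding sites or the exact split point, and an unannotated gap lies between the phytochrome match and the second Cre fragment. The plasmid is intended for optogenetic control of Cre-mediated DNA rearrangement in bacteria; no loxP reporter is present on this construct.
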