Features (pLannotate 1.2.2; 17 found; start..end, strand, type, name):
    487..581     -  terminator     lambda t0 terminator: transcription terminator from phage lambda
    611..1471    -  CDS            AmpR: β-lactamase; bla; confers resistance to ampicillin, carbenicillin, and related antibiotics
   1472..1576    -  promoter       AmpR promoter: bla
   1616..1637    -  protein_bind   CAP binding site: CAP binding activates transcription in the presence of cAMP. E. coli catabolite activator protein
   1650..2732    -  CDS            lacI: lac repressor; lacI; The lac repressor binds to the lac operator to inhibit transcription in E. coli. This inhibition can be relieved by adding lactose or isopropyl-β-D-thiogalactopyranoside (IPTG).
   2733..2810    -  promoter       lacI promoter: lacI
   2818..3097    -  CDS            TcR (fragment): tetracycline efflux protein; tet; confers resistance to tetracycline
   3121..3151    +  promoter       lac UV5 promoter: E. coli lac promoter with an "up" mutation
   3159..3175    +  protein_bind   lac operator: The lac repressor binds to the lac operator to inhibit transcription in E. coli. This inhibition can be relieved by adding lactose or isopropyl-β-D-thiogalactopyranoside (IPTG). lac repressor encoded by lacI
   3219..3344    +  CDS            cre (fragment): RECR_BPP1 - Experimental evidence at protein level: Swiss-Prot protein existence level 1. Catalyzes site-specific recombination between two 34-base- pair LOXP sites. Its role is to maintain the phage genome as a monomeric unit-copy plasmid in the lysogenic state. From Escherichia phage P1 (Bacteriophage P1).
   3375..3977    +  CDS            FHY1: FHY1_ARATH - Also known as PAT3 From Arabidopsis thaliana (Mouse-ear cress).
   4024..5505    +  CDS            PHYA5: PHYA5_AVESA - Also known as PHY5. Experimental evidence at protein level: Swiss-Prot protein existence level 1. Regulatory photoreceptor which exists in two forms that are reversibly interconvertible by light: the Pr form that absorbs maximally in the red region of the spectrum and the Pfr form that absorbs maximally in the far-red region. Photoconversion of Pr to Pfr induces an array of morphogenic responses, whereas reconversion of Pfr to Pr cancels the induction of those responses. Pfr controls the expression of a number of nuclear genes including those encoding the small subunit of ribulos
   5887..6738    +  CDS            cre (fragment): RECR_BPP1 - Experimental evidence at protein level: Swiss-Prot protein existence level 1. Catalyzes site-specific recombination between two 34-base- pair LOXP sites. Its role is to maintain the phage genome as a monomeric unit-copy plasmid in the lysogenic state. From Escherichia phage P1 (Bacteriophage P1).
   6774..6845    +  terminator     rrnB T1 terminator: transcription terminator T1 from the E. coli rrnB gene
   6861..6888    +  terminator     T7Te terminator: phage T7 early transcription terminator
   7419..8369    -  CDS            Rep101: RepA protein needed for replication with the pSC101 origin; rep101
   8417..8639    -  rep_origin     pSC101 ori: low-copy replication origin that requires the Rep101 protein
>Addgene plasmid #228465 | pBbS5a-OptoCre-REDMAP | addgene full sequence | sequence record 461217 | Addgene NGS Result
TTTAGTCAGTTCCGCAGTATTACAAAAGGATGTCGCAAACGCTGTTTGCTCCTCTACAAAACAGACCTTA
AAACCCTAAAGGCTTAAGTAGCACCCTCGCAAGCTCGGGCAAATCGCTGAATATTCCTTTTGTCTCCGAC
CATCAGGCACCTGAGTCGCTGTCTTTTTCGTGACATTCAGTTCGCTGCGCTCACGGCTCTGGCAGTGAAT
GGGGGTAAATGGCACTACAGGCGCCTTTTATGGATTCATGCAAGGAAACTACCCATAATACAAGAAAAGC
CCGTCACGGGCTTCTCAGGGCGTTTTATGGCGGGTCTGCTATGTGGTGCTATCTGACTTTTTGCTGTTCA
GCAGTTCCTGCCCTCTGATTTTCCAGTCTGACCACTTCGGATTATCCCGTGACAGGTCATTCAGACTGGC
TAATGCACCCAGTAAGGCAGCGGTATCATCAACAGGCTTACCCGTCTTACTGTCCCTAGTGCTTGGATTC
TCACCAATAAAAAACGCCCGGCGGCAACCGAGCGTTCTGAACAAATCCAGATGGAGTTCTGAGGTCATTA
CTGGATCTATCAACAGGAGTCCAAGCGAGCTCGTAAACTTGGTCTGACAGTTACCAATGCTTAATCAGTG
AGGCACCTATCTCAGCGATCTGTCTATTTCGTTCATCCATAGTTGCCTGACTCCCCGTCGTGTAGATAAC
TACGATACGGGAGGGCTTACCATCTGGCCCCAGTGCTGCAATGATACCGCGAGACCCACGCTCACCGGCT
CCAGATTTATCAGCAATAAACCAGCCAGCCGGAAGGGCCGAGCGCAGAAGTGGTCCTGCAACTTTATCCG
CCTCCATCCAGTCTATTAATTGTTGCCGGGAAGCTAGAGTAAGTAGTTCGCCAGTTAATAGTTTGCGCAA
CGTTGTTGCCATTGCTACAGGCATCGTGGTGTCACGCTCGTCGTTTGGTATGGCTTCATTCAGCTCCGGT
TCCCAACGATCAAGGCGAGTTACATGATCCCCCATGTTGTGCAAAAAAGCGGTTAGCTCCTTCGGTCCTC
CGATCGTTGTCAGAAGTAAGTTGGCCGCAGTGTTATCACTCATGGTTATGGCAGCACTGCATAATTCTCT
TACTGTCATGCCATCCGTAAGATGCTTTTCTGTGACTGGTGAGTACTCAACCAAGTCATTCTGAGAATAG
TGTATGCGGCGACCGAGTTGCTCTTGCCCGGCGTCAATACGGGATAATACCGCGCCACATAGCAGAACTT
TAAAAGTGCTCATCATTGGAAAACGTTCTTCGGGGCGAAAACTCTCAAGGATCTTACCGCTGTTGAGATC
CAGTTCGATGTAACCCACTCGTGCACCCAACTGATCTTCAGCATCTTTTACTTTCACCAGCGTTTCTGGG
TGAGCAAAAACAGGAAGGCAAAATGCCGCAAAAAAGGGAATAAGGGCGACACGGAAATGTTGAATACTCA
TACTCTTCCTTTTTCAATATTATTGAAGCATTTATCAGGGTTATTGTCTCATGAGCGGATACATATTTGA
ATGTATTTAGAAAAATAAACAAATAGGGGTTCCGCGCACATTTCCCCGAAAAGTGCCACCTGACGTCGGT
GCCTAATGAGTGAGCTAACTTACATTAATTGCGTTGCGCTCACTGCCCGCTTTCCAGTCGGGAAACCTGT
CGTGCCAGCTGCATTAATGAATCGGCCAACGCGCGGGGAGAGGCGGTTTGCGTATTGGGCGCCAGGGTGG
TTTTTCTTTTCACCAGTGAGACGGGCAACAGCTGATTGCCCTTCACCGCCTGGCCCTGAGAGAGTTGCAG
CAAGCGGTCCACGCTGGTTTGCCCCAGCAGGCGAAAATCCTGTTTGATGGTGGTTAACGGCGGGATATAA
CATGAGCTGTCTTCGGTATCGTCGTATCCCACTACCGAGATGTCCGCACCAACGCGCAGCCCGGACTCGG
TAATGGCGCGCATTGCGCCCAGCGCCATCTGATCGTTGGCAACCAGCATCGCAGTGGGAACGATGCCCTC
ATTCAGCATTTGCATGGTTTGTTGAAAACCGGACATGGCACTCCAGTCGCCTTCCCGTTCCGCTATCGGC
TGAATTTGATTGCGAGTGAGATATTTATGCCAGCCAGCCAGACGCAGACGCGCCGAGACAGAACTTAATG
GGCCCGCTAACAGCGCGATTTGCTGGTGACCCAATGCGACCAGATGCTCCACGCCCAGTCGCGTACCGTC
TTCATGGGAGAAAATAATACTGTTGATGGGTGTCTGGTCAGAGACATCAAGAAATAACGCCGGAACATTA
GTGCAGGCAGCTTCCACAGCAATGGCATCCTGGTCATCCAGCGGATAGTTAATGATCAGCCCACTGACGC
GTTGCGCGAGAAGATTGTGCACCGCCGCTTTACAGGCTTCGACGCCGCTTCGTTCTACCATCGACACCAC
CACGCTGGCACCCAGTTGATCGGCGCGAGATTTAATCGCCGCGACAATTTGCGACGGCGCGTGCAGGGCC
AGACTGGAGGTGGCAACGCCAATCAGCAACGACTGTTTGCCCGCCAGTTGTTGTGCCACGCGGTTGGGAA
TGTAATTCAGCTCCGCCATCGCCGCTTCCACTTTTTCCCGCGTTTTCGCAGAAACGTGGCTGGCCTGGTT
CACCACGCGGGAAACGGTCTGATAAGAGACACCGGCATACTCTGCGACATCGTATAACGTTACTGGTTTC
ACATTCACCACCCTGAATTGACTCTCTTCCGGGCGCTATCATGCCATACCGCGAAAGGTTTTGCGCCATT
CGATGGTGTCCGGGATCTCGACGCTCTCCCTTATGCGACTCCTGCATTAGGAAGCAGCCCAGTAGTAGGT
TGAGGCCGTTGAGCACCGCCGCCGCAAGGAATGGTGCATGCAAGGAGATGGCGCCCAACAGTCCCCCGGC
CACGGGGCCTGCCACCATACCCACGCCGAAACAAGCGCTCATGAGCCCGAAGTGGCGAGCCCGATCTTCC
CCATCGGTGATGTCGGCGATATAGGCGCCAGCAACCGCACCTGTGGCGCCGGTGATGCCGGCCACGATGC
GTCCGGCGTAGAGGATCGAGATCGTTTAGGCACCCCAGGCTTTACACTTTATGCTTCCGGCTCGTATAAT
GTGTGGAATTGTGAGCGGATAACAATTTCAGAATTCAAAAGATCTTTTAAGAAGGAGATATACATCTGGC
CACCTCTGATGAAGTCAGGAAGAACCTGATGGACATGTTCAGGGACAGGCAGGCCTTCTCTGAACACACC
TGGAAGATGCTCCTGTCTGTGTGCAGATCCTGGGCTGCCTGGTGCAAGCTGAACGGGTCTGGCTCCGGAT
CAAGTGGTGGCAGCCCCGAGGTGGAGGTCGACAACAACAACGAGAAGCCCAGCGAGATCAACAGCTTCCA
CCACATGATTATCAGCAGCAGCAAGAACGTGCTGAAGATGGAGGAGGTGGAGGTGTCCAAGAAGAGGAAG
TTCCAGACCGACCAGAGCGACGAGCTGAGCTTATTACCTTTATCCAAACACACATGCTTTGCCAACGTGG
CTTGTAGCGAGAACACCAACGGCAACAGCGAGATCGATACCGAGTACAGCATGTCCAGCTACGTGAACTC
CACCACCTCCATGGAGTGCAACAACGACATCGAGATGAAGGAAGAATCCAGCGGCAGCTGCGGAGAGGAC
AAGATGATCAGCTTCGAGTCCCATTTAGACTATATCTACGGCACCCAGAATCTGGAGGACTTCTCCGAGA
AGGTGATCGAGAACATTCTGTACCTCGACGAGCAAGAAGAGGAGGAGGAGGACGCCAAGGGCTGTAGCAG
CAACGCTGCCAAGTTCGTGCTGTCCTCTGGTCGTTGGACCGTGAACCAAGATGATAGCACTTTACACGAA
ACCAAGAAGCCCACCATCGACCAAGAATTCGAGCAGTACTTTAGCACTTTAATGCTGTAATAGTTAACTT
TAAAGAGGAGAAAGGTACCGCATGGAGAAGAAGATGAGCGGATCTCGTCCCACACAGTCCAGCGAGGGAT
CTCGTAGATCTCGTCACTCCGCTCGTATCATCGCTCAGACCACCGTGGACGCCAAACTGCACGCCGATTT
CGAGGAGAGCGGCTCCTCCTTTGATTACTCCACCAGCGTGAGGGTGACTGGTCCCGTGGTCGAGAACCAG
CCTCCTAGGAGCGACAAGGTCACCACAACCTACCTCCATCATATCCAGAAGGGCAAGCTGATCCAGCCCT
TTGGATGTTTACTGGCTTTAGACGAAAAGACCTTCAAGGTCATCGCCTACTCCGAGAACGCCTCCGAACT
GCTCACAATGGCTTCCCACGCCGTGCCTAGCGTGGGAGAGCACCCCGTTCTGGGCATCGGCACCGATATC
AGATCTTTATTTACCGCTCCCAGCGCTTCCGCTTTACAGAAGGCTCTCGGCTTCGGCGACGTGTCTTTAC
TGAACCCTATCCTCGTCCATTGTCGTACATCCGCCAAGCCCTTCTACGCCATTATCCATAGGGTGACCGG
ATCCATCATCATCGACTTCGAACCCGTTAAGCCCTATGAAGTGCCCATGACAGCCGCCGGAGCTTTACAG
AGCTATAAGCTGGCCGCCAAGGCCATCACCAGACTCCAGTCTTTACCCAGCGGAAGCATGGAGAGGCTGT
GCGACACCATGGTGCAAGAAGTCTTCGAGCTGACTGGTTACGATCGTGTCATGGCCTACAAGTTCCACGA
GGACGACCACGGCGAGGTGGTGAGCGAAGTGACCAAGCCCGGTTTAGAACCCTATTTAGGTTTACACTAT
CCCGCCACAGACATCCCCCAAGCTGCCAGATTTTTATTTATGAAGAACAAGGTGAGAATGATCGTGGACT
GCAACGCCAAGCACGCTAGGGTTTTACAAGATGAGAAGCTGAGCTTCGATTTAACCCTCTGCGGCAGCAC
TTTAAGAGCTCCCCACTCTTGTCATCTGCAATACATGGCCAATATGGACAGCATCGCTTCTTTAGTGATG
GCCGTGGTGGTGAATGAGGAGGATGGAGAGGGCGATGCTCCCGATGCCACCACACAGCCTCAGAAGAGAA
AGAGGCTGTGGGGTTTAGTGGTCTGCCACAACACCACCCCCAGATTTGTCCCTTTTCCCTTACGTTATGC
TTGTGAATTTTTAGCCCAAGTGTTTGCCATCCACGTCAACAAGGAGGTCGAGCTGGACAACCAGATGGTG
GAGAAGAACATTTTACGTACCCAGACACTCCTCTGCGACATGCTCATGAGGGACGCTCCCCTCGGCATCG
TGAGCCAGTCCCCCAATATTATGGATTTAGTCAAGTGCGACGGCGCCGCCTTATTATACAAGGACAAGAT
CTGGAAGCTGGGCACCACCCCTAGCGAGTTCCATTTACAAGAAATCGCTTCTTGGCTGTGTGAGTACCAC
ATGGATTCCACCGGTTTAAGCACCGATTCTTTACACGACGCTGGCTTTCCTAGGGCTTTATCTTTAGGCG
ACAGCGTCTGCGGAATGGCTGCCGTTCGTATCAGCAGCAAAGATATGATTTTCTGGTTTCGTTCCCATAC
CGCCGGCGAAGTGAGATGGGGCGGCGCCAAACACGACCCCGATGATAGGGACGATGCCAGAAGGATGCAC
CCCAGATCCTCCTTCAAGGCTTTTCTGGAGGTGGTGAAGACCAGAAGCTTACCTTGGAAGGACTACGAAA
TGGATGCCATCCACTCTTTACAGCTCATCTTACGTAACGCCTTTAAGGACAGCGAGACCACCGACGTGAA
CACAAAGGTGATCTATAGCAAGCTCAACGATCTCAAGATTGATGGAATCCAAGGTACCGGAGGTTCAGGA
GGTTCAAACAGGAAATGGTTCCCTGCTGAACCTGAGGATGTGAGGGACTACCTCCTGTACCTGCAAGCCA
GAGGCCTGGCTGTGAAGACCATCCAACAGCACCTGGGCCAGCTCAACATGCTGCACAGGAGATCTGGCCT
GCCTCGCCCTTCTGACTCCAATGCTGTGTCCCTGGTGATGAGGAGAATCAGAAAGGAGAATGTGGATGCT
GGGGAGAGAGCCAAGCAGGCCCTGGCCTTTGAACGCACTGACTTTGACCAAGTCAGATCCCTGATGGAGA
ACTCTGACAGATGCCAGGACATCAGGAACCTGGCCTTCCTGGGCATTGCCTACAACACCCTGCTGCGCAT
TGCCGAAATTGCCAGAATCAGAGTGAAGGACATCTCCCGCACCGATGGTGGGAGAATGCTGATCCACATT
GGCAGGACCAAGACCCTGGTGTCCACAGCTGGTGTGGAGAAGGCCCTGTCCCTGGGGGTTACCAAGCTGG
TGGAGAGATGGATCTCTGTGTCTGGTGTGGCTGATGACCCCAACAACTACCTGTTCTGCCGGGTCAGAAA
GAATGGTGTGGCTGCCCCTTCTGCCACCTCCCAACTGTCCACCCGGGCCCTGGAAGGGATCTTTGAGGCC
ACCCACCGCCTGATCTATGGTGCCAAGGATGACTCTGGGCAGAGATACCTGGCCTGGTCTGGCCACTCTG
CCAGAGTGGGTGCTGCCAGGGACATGGCCAGGGCTGGTGTGTCCATCCCTGAAATCATGCAGGCTGGTGG
CTGGACCAATGTGAACATTGTGATGAACTACATCAGAAACCTGGACTCTGAGACTGGGGCCATGGTGAGG
CTGCTCGAGGATGGGGACTAAGGATCCAAACTCGAGTAAGGATCTCCAGGCATCAAATAAAACGAAAGGC
TCAGTCGAAAGACTGGGCCTTTCGTTTTATCTGTTGTTTGTCGGTGAACGCTCTCTACTAGAGTCACACT
GGCTCACCTTCGGGTGGGCCTTTCTGCGTTTATACCTAGGGTACGGGTTTTGCTGCCCGCAAACGGGCTG
TTCTGGTGTTGCTAGTTTGTTATCAGAATCGCAGATCCGGCTTCAGCCGGTTTGCCGGCTGAAAGCGCTA
TTTCTTCCAGAATTGCCATGATTTTTTCCCCACGGGAGGCGTCACTGGCTCCCGTGTTGTCGGCAGCTTT
GATTCGATAAGCAGCATCGCCTGTTTCAGGCTGTCTATGTGTGACTGTTGAGCTGTAACAAGTTGTCTCA
GGTGTTCAATTTCATGTTCTAGTTGCTTTGTTTTACTGGTTTCACCTGTTCTATTAGGTGTTACATGCTG
TTCATCTGTTACATTGTCGATCTGTTCATGGTGAACAGCTTTGAATGCACCAAAAACTCGTAAAAGCTCT
GATGTATCTATCTTTTTTACACCGTTTTCATCTGTGCATATGGACAGTTTTCCCTTTGATATGTAACGGT
GAACAGTTGTTCTACTTTTGTTTGTTAGTCTTGATGCTTCACTGATAGATACAAGAGCCATAAGAACCTC
AGATCCTTCCGTATTTAGCCAGTATGTTCTCTAGTGTGGTTCGTTGTTTTTGCGTGAGCCATGAGAACGA
ACCATTGAGATCATACTTACTTTGCATGTCACTCAAAAATTTTGCCTCAAAACTGGTGAGCTGAATTTTT
GCAGTTAAAGCATCGTGTAGTGTTTTTCTTAGTCCGTTATGTAGGTAGGAATCTGATGTAATGGTTGTTG
GTATTTTGTCACCATTCATTTTTATCTGGTTGTTCTCAAGTTCGGTTACGAGATCCATTTGTCTATCTAG
TTCAACTTGGAAAATCAACGTATCAGTCGGGCGGCCTCGCTTATCAACCACCAATTTCATATTGCTGTAA
GTGTTTAAATCTTTACTTATTGGTTTCAAAACCCATTGGTTAAGCCTTTTAAACTCATGGTAGTTATTTT
CAAGCATTAACATGAACTTAAATTCATCAAGGCTAATCTCTATATTTGCCTTGTGAGTTTTCTTTTGTGT
TAGTTCTTTTAATAACCACTCATAAATCCTCATAGAGTATTTGTTTTCAAAAGACTTAACATGTTCCAGA
TTATATTTTATGAATTTTTTTAACTGGAAAAGATAAGGCAATATCTCTTCACTAAAAACTAATTCTAATT
TTTCGCTTGAGAACTTGGCATAGTTTGTCCACTGGAAAATCTCAAAGCCTTTAACCAAAGGATTCCTGAT
TTCCACAGTTCTCGTCATCAGCTCTCTGGTTGCTTTAGCTAATACACCATAAGCATTTTCCCTACTGATG
TTCATCATCTGAGCGTATTGGTTATAAGTGAACGATACCGTCCGTTCTTTCCTTGTAGGGTTTTCAATCG
TGGGGTTGAGTAGTGCCACACAGCATAAAATTAGCTTGGTTTCATGCTCCGTTAAGTCATAGCGACTAAT
CGCTAGTTCATTTGCTTTGAAAACAACTAATTCAGACATACATCTCAATTGGTCTAGGTGATTTTAATCA
CTATACCAATTGAGATGGGCTAGTCAATGATAATTACTAGTCCTTTTCCCGGGTGATCTGGGTATCTGTA
AATTCTGCTAGACCTTTGCTGGAAAACTTGTAAATTCTGCTAGACCCTCTGTAAATTCCGCTAGACCTTT
GTGTGTTTTTTTTGTTTATATTCAAGTGGTTATAATTTATAGAATAAAGAAAGAATAAAAAAAGATAAAA
AGAATAGATCCCAGCCCTGTGTATAACTCACTAC
